>Addgene plasmid #52990 | pHL 762 | addgene partial sequence | sequence record 83867 | GFP-R 5'-CCATCTAATTCAACAAGAATTGGGACAAC-3'
ACGCATGCTAGCTGGGACCAGGAGGGACAGTACTTTAACTTTCATGTTATTAACCCTCTGTTATATGCCT
TTATTTGCTTTTTTATGCCACTGCATACTGATTAACCCTCATTAATCAGTCGGCAAGTCGACAGTATCTT
GTTATCCGCTCACAATGTCAATGTTATCCGCTCACATTTATGACGTCAGGTGGCACTTTTCGGGGAAATG
TGCGCGGAACCCCTATTTGTTTATTTTTCTAAATACATTCAAATATGTATCCGCTCATGAGACAATAACC
CTGATAAATGCTTCAATAATATTGAAAAAGGAAGAGTATGAGTATTCAACATTTCCGTGTCGCCCTTATT
CCCTTTTTTGCGGCATTTTGCCTTCCTGTTTTTGCTCACCCAGAAACGCTGGTGAAAGTAAAAGATGCTG
AAGATCAGTTGGGTGCACGAGTGGGTTACATCGAACTGGATCTCAACAGCGGTAAGATCCTTGAGAGTTT
TCGCCCCGAAGAACGTTTTCCAATGATGAGCACTTTTAAAGTTCTGCTATGTGGCGCGGTATTATCCCGT
ATTGACGCCGGGCAAGAGCAACTCGGTCGCCGCATACACTATTCTCAGAATGACTTGGTTGAGTACTCAC
CAGTCACAGAAAAGCATCTTACGGATGGCATGACAGTAAGAGAATTATGCAGTGCTGCCATAACCATGAG
TGATAACACTGCGGCCAACTTACTTCTGACAACGATCGGAGGACCGAAGGA
