>Addgene plasmid #52990 | pHL 762 | addgene partial sequence | sequence record 84119 | GFP-F 5'-GGTCCTTCTTGAGTTTGTAAC-3'
GAGCTCTACAAATAAAAGCTAGCTTGGCTGTTTTGGCGGATGAGAGAAGATTTTCAGCCTGATACAGATT
AAATCAGAACGCAGAAGCGGTCTGATAAAACAGAATTTGCCTGGCGGCAGTAGCGCGGTGGTCCCACCTG
ACCCCATGCCGAACTCAGAAGTGAAACGCCGTAGCGCCGATGGTAGTGTGGGGTCTCCCCATGCGAGAGT
AGGGAACTGCCAGGCATCAAATAAAACGAAAGGCTCAGTCGAAAGACTGGGCCTTTCGTTTTATCTGTTG
TTTGTCGGTGAACGCTCTCCTGAGTAGGACAAATCCGCCGGGAGCGGATTTGAACGTTGCGAAGCAACGG
CCCGGAGGGTGGCGGGCAGGACGCCCGCCATAAACTGCCAGGCATCAAATTAAGCAGAAGGCCATCCTGA
CGGATGGCCTTTTTGCGTTTCTACAAACTCTTTTGTTTATTTTTCTAAATACATTCAAATATGTATCCGC
TCAGGATCCTCCCTATCAGTGA
