>Addgene plasmid #52990 | pHL 762 | addgene partial sequence | sequence record 84142 | mCherry-R 5'-TTGGTCACCTTCAGCTTGG-3'
CGCCCTCGCCCTCGATCTCGAACTCGTGGCCGTTCACGGAGCCCTCCATGTGCACCTTGAAGCGCATGAA
CTCCTTGATGATGGCCATGTTATCCTCCTCGCCCTTGCTCACCATTTTTTTTCCTCCTTAGCATGCTCGC
GGTACCTTTAATCAGGTTGTTCAGGTTAGTGACATAAGTCTGATGGTGCTTGCCGTAGTGATACTCGATG
GTTTCCGCAGAAATGTGCGGTGCCAGAGCATCTTTAGCATATGGTAGTGCAGGTAATTCGAATGACATTG
CTACTCTCCTTTATTATTAATTTGCATACGTACAATAGCCTTATTGTGCGTATGGTCGACAGTATCTCTA
TCACTGATAGGGATGTCAATCTCTATCACTGATAGGGAGAATTCACTGCTCACAAGAAAAAAGGCACGTC
ATCTGACGTGCCTTTTTTATTTGTACTACCCTGTACGATTAAAGCTTCTGGATAAGGATTATCCAATTCT
AAAAAAAAAGCCCGGACGACTGTTCGGGCTTGTCTTTTTATATGTTGGAAAATCAGTGGCAATGCAATGG
CCCAACAGAAAATAAAATCTGTGACAATAAAGGCATATAACCCGGGAGTATCTCTATCACTGATAGGGAT
GTCAATCTCTATCACTGATAGGGAGGATCCTGAGCGGATACATATTTGAATGTATTTAGAAAAATAAACA
AAAGAGTTTGTAGAAACGCAAAAAGGCCATCCGTCAGGATGGCCTTCTGCTTAATTTGATGCCTGGCAGT
TTATGGCGGGCGTCCTGCCCGCCACCCTCCGGGCCGTTGCTTCGCAACGTTCAA
