[The description below was written by a language model from this plasmid's Addgene catalogue record.]
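Description:
pHL 762 is a high-copy bacterial expression and synthetic-biology plasmid for E. coli, selected with ampicillin. The backbone is listed as unknown (built in the depositing laboratory), and the record gives no origin of replication or feature table, so the physical layout of the cassettes cannot be described beyond what the catalogue fields state.

The plasmid carries three expression units that together form a reporter system for small RNA (sRNA) regulation. The first expresses the E. coli sRNA MicC from the pLtetO-1 promoter. The second, driven by pLlacO-1, is the MicC target: the −81 to +36 region of ompC fused at its C terminus to gfp. The third, again under pLtetO-1, is a "competitor" target mRNA consisting of the −56 to +141 region of sodB fused to mCherry. In each fusion only the part of the mRNA needed for sRNA regulation is retained, so fluorescence reports post-transcriptional control of that leader rather than function of the native protein. According to the depositor, pLlacO-1 is induced with IPTG, whereas pLtetO-1 is transcribed constitutively when TetR is absent from the host, so MicC and the sodB::mCherry transcript are made continuously while ompC::gfp expression can be tuned.

The associated publication concerns disruption of sRNA signalling through competition for Hfq, the RNA chaperone on which many E. coli sRNAs depend. The construct fits that purpose: GFP output measures MicC-mediated regulation of ompC in the presence of a co-expressed, non-cognate target mRNA, with mCherry tracking the competitor in the same cells.
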