Addgene plasmid #52990: pHL 762
Purpose: pLtetO-1:MicC, pLtetO-1:sodB::mCherry, pLlacO-1:ompC::gfp
Depositing lab: Han Lim. Depositing organization: University of California, Berkeley. Publication: Disruption of small RNA signaling caused by competition for Hfq. Hussein R, Lim HN. Proc Natl Acad Sci U S A. 2011 Jan 18;108(3):1110-5. doi: 10.1073/pnas.1010082108. Epub 2010 Dec 28. PubMed 21189298.
Backbone
  Vector backbone: unknown
  Backbone manufacturer: Lim lab
  Vector type: Bacterial Expression, Synthetic Biology
Growth in bacteria
  Bacterial resistance: Ampicillin, 100 μg/mL
  Growth temperature: 37°C
  Growth strain: DH5alpha
  Copy number: High Copy
Gene/Insert 1
  Gene/Insert name: MicC sRNA
  Species: E.coli
  Promoter: pLtetO-1
  Cloning method: Unknown
  Sequencing primers: 5′ unknown; 3′ AspTerm ACTGCTCACAAGAAAAAAGGCACG
Gene/Insert 2
  Gene/Insert name: sodB (alt name: competitor target mRNA)
  Species: E.coli
  Mutation: −56 to +141 bp
  Promoter: pLtetO-1
  Tag / fusion protein: mCherry (C terminal on insert)
  Cloning method: Unknown
  Sequencing primers: 5′ unknown; 3′ mCherry-R
Gene/Insert 3
  Gene/Insert name: ompC (alt name: target mRNA)
  Species: E. coli
  Mutation: −81 to +36 bp
  Promoter: pLlacO-1
  Tag / fusion protein: gfp (C terminal on insert)
  Cloning method: Unknown
  Sequencing primers: 5′ unknown; 3′ GFP-R
Terms and licenses: Academic/Nonprofit Terms; Industry Terms: Not Available to Industry
Depositor comments: The pLlacO-1 promoter is induced by adding isopropyl-β-d-thiogalactopyranoside (IPTG) to the media. The LtetO-1 promoter is constitutively transcribed without TetR in the system. The part of the target mRNA that is necessary for sRNA regulation was fused to gfp or mCherry.
How to cite: pHL 762 was a gift from Han Lim (Addgene plasmid # 52990 ; http://n2t.net/addgene:52990 ; RRID:Addgene_52990)
